>Addgene plasmid #68913 | pAT774 | depositor full sequence | sequence record 121349 | pAT774 sequence 5771 bps
ATCCATCAAAATTCGTTTTCTCTATGTTGGATTCCTTGTTGCTCATATTGTGATGATAATTTCTACAAAT
ATAGTCATTGGTAACTATCTATGAAACTGTTTGATACTTTTATAGTTGATTAAACTTGTTCATGGCATTT
GCCTTAATATCATCCGCTATGTCAATGTAGGGTTTCATAGCTTTGTAGTCGCTGTGTCCCGTCCATTTCA
TGACCACCTGTGCCGGGATTCCGAGAGCCAGCGCATTGCAGATGAATGTCCTTCTTCCTGCATGGGTACT
GAGCAAAGCGTATTTGGGTGTGACTTCATCAATACGTTCATTTCCCTTGTAGTAGGTTTCCCGTACAGGC
TCGTTGATTTCTGCCAGTTCGCCCAGCTCTTTCAGGTAATCGTTCATCTTCTGGTTGCTGATGACGGGCA
GAGCCATGTAATTCTCGAAATGGATGTCCTTGTATTTGTCCAGTATGGCTTTGCTGTATTTGTTCAGTTC
AATCGTCAGGCTGTCGGCAGTCTTGACTGTGGTTATTTCGATGTGGTCGGACTTCACATCGCTTCTTTTC
AGATTGCGAACATCCGAATACCGCAAACTCGTAAAGCAGCAGAACAGGAAAACATCACGCACACGTTCCA
GGTATTGCTTATCCTTGGGTATCTGGTAGTCTTTCAGCTTGTTCAGTTCATCCCAAGTCAGGAAGATTAC
TTTTTTCGAGGTGGTTTTCAGTTTCGGTTTGAACGTATCGTATGCAATGTTCTGATGATGTCCTTTCTTG
AAGCTCCAGCGCAGGAACCATTTGAGGAATCCCATTTGCTTGCCGATGGTGCTGTTTCTCATATCCTTGG
TGTCACGCAGGAAGTTGACGTATTCGTTCAATCCAAACTCGTTGAAATAGTTGAACGTTGCATCCTCCTT
GAACTCTTTGAGGTGGTTCCTCACTGCTGCAAATTTTTCATAGGTGGATGCCGTCCAGTTATTCTGGTTA
CCGCACTCTTTTACAAACTCATCGAACACCTCCCAAAAGCTGACAGGGGCTTCTTCCGGCTGTTCTTCGC
TGGTGTCTTTCATTCTCATGTTGAAAGCTTCCTTCAACTGTTGGGTCGTTGGCATGACCTCCTGCACCTC
AAATTCCTTGAAAATATTCTGGATTTCGGCATAGTATTTCAGCAAGTCCGTATTGATTTCGGCTGCACTT
TGCTTTAGCTTGTTGGTACATCCGCTCTTTACCCGCTGCTTATCTGCATCCCATTTGGCTACGTCAATCC
GGTAGCCCGTTGTAAACTCGATGCGTTGGCTGGCAAAGATGACACGCATACGGATGGGTACGTTCTCTAC
GATTGGCACACCGTTCTTTTTCCGGCTCTCCAATGCAAAAATGATGTTGCGCTTGATATTCATAATTGGG
TGCGTTTGAAATTCTACACCCAAATATACACCCAATTATTGAGATAGCAAAAGACATTTAGAAACATTTA
CTTTTACTCTATATTGTAATTTACACTTGATTATCAGTCGTTTGCAGTCTTATGATATTCTGTGAAAGTA
TAAGTTCGAGAGCCTGTCTCTCCGCAAAAAACGCTGAAAATCAGCAGATTGCAAAACAAACACCCTGTTT
TACACCCAAGAATGTAAAGTCGGCTGTTTTTGTTTTATTTAAGATAATACAACCACTACATAATAAAAGA
GTAGCGATATTAAAAGAATCCGATGAGAAAAGACTAATATTTATCTATCCATTCAGTTTGATTTTTCAGG
ACTTTACATCGTCCTGAAAGTATTTGTTGGTACCGGTACCGAGGACGCGTAAACATTTACAGTTGCATGT
GGCCTATTGTTTTTAGCCGTTAAATATTTTATAACTATTAAATAGCGATACAAATTGTTCGAAACTAATA
TTGTTTATATCATATATTCTCGCATGTTTTAAAGCTTTATTAAATTGATTTTTTGTAAACAGTTTTTCGT
ACTCTTTGTTAACCCATTTCATTACAAAAGTTTCATATTTTTTTCTCTCTTTAAATGCCATTTTTGCTGG
CTTTCTTTTTAATACAATTAATGTGCTATCCACTTTAGGTTTTGGATGGAAATAATACCTAGGAATTTTT
GCTAATATAGAAATATCTACCTCTGCCATTAACAGCAATGCTAGTGATCTGTTTGTATCTAATAACATTT
TAGCAAAACCATATTCCACTATTAAATAACTTATTGTGGCTGAACTTTCAAAAACAATTTTTCGAATTAT
ATTTGTGCTTATGTTGTAAGGTATGCTGCCAAATATTTTATATGGATTGTGGCTAGGAAATGTAAATTTC
AGTATATCATCATTTACTATTTGATAGTTAGGATAATTTAAGAGCTTATTACGAGTTACCTCACATAATT
TAGAATCAATTTCTATCGCCGTTACAAAATTACATCTCTTTACCAATCCAGCAGTAAAATGACCTTTCCC
TGCACCTATTTCAAAGATGTTATCTTTTTCATCTAAACTTATGCAATTCATTATTTTTTCTATGTGATAT
TTTGAAGTAATAAAATTTTGACTATCTTTTATATTTACTTTGTTCATTATAACCTCTCCTTAATTTATTG
CATCTCTTTTCGAATATTTATGTTTTTTGAGAAAAGAACGTACTCATGGTTCATCCCGATATGCGTATCG
GTCTGTATATCAGCAACTTTCTATGTGTTTCAACTACAATAGTCATCTATTCTCATCTTTCTGAGTCCAC
CCCCTGCAAAGCCCCTCTTTACGACATAAAAATTCGGTCGGAAAAGGTATGCAAAAGATGTTTCTCTCTT
TAAGAGAAACTCTTCGGGATGCAAAAATATGAAAATAACTCCAATTCACCAAATTATATAGCGACTTTTT
TACAAAATGCTAAAATTTGTTGATTTCCGTCAAGCAATTGTTGAGCAAAAATGTCTTTTACGATAAAATG
ATACCTCAATATCAACTGTTTAGCAAAACGATATTTCTCTTAAAGAGAGAAACACCTTTTTGTTCACCAA
TCCCCGACTTTTAATCCCGCGGCCATGATTGAAAAAGGAAGAGTATGAGTATTCAACATTTCCGTGTCGC
CCTTATTCCCTTTTTTGCGGCATTTTGCCTTCCTGTTTTTGCTCACCCAGAAACGCTGGTGAAAGTAAAA
GATGCTGAAGATCAGTTGGGTGCACGAGTGGGTTACATCGAACTGGATCTCAACAGCGGTAAGATCCTTG
AGAGTTTTCGCCCCGAAGAACGTTTTCCAATGATGAGCACTTTTAAAGTTCTGCTATGTGGCGCGGTATT
ATCCCGTATTGACGCCGGGCAAGAGCAACTCGGTCGCCGCATACACTATTCTCAGAATGACTTGGTTGAG
TACTCACCAGTCACAGAAAAGCATCTTACGGATGGCATGACAGTAAGAGAATTATGCAGTGCTGCCATAA
CCATGAGTGATAACACTGCGGCCAACTTACTTCTGACAACGATCGGAGGACCGAAGGAGCTAACCGCTTT
TTTGCACAACATGGGGGATCATGTAACTCGCCTTGATCGTTGGGAACCGGAGCTGAATGAAGCCATACCA
AACGACGAGCGTGACACCACGATGCCTGTAGCAATGGCAACAACGTTGCGCAAACTATTAACTGGCGAAC
TACTTACTCTAGCTTCCCGGCAACAATTAATAGACTGGATGGAGGCGGATAAAGTTGCAGGACCACTTCT
GCGCTCGGCCCTTCCGGCTGGCTGGTTTATTGCTGATAAATCTGGAGCCGGTGAGCGTGGGTCTCGCGGT
ATCATTGCAGCACTGGGGCCAGATGGTAAGCCCTCCCGTATCGTAGTTATCTACACGACGGGGAGTCAGG
CAACTATGGATGAACGAAATAGACAGATCGCTGAGATAGGTGCCTCACTGATTAAGCATTGGTAACTGTC
AGACCAAGTTTACTCATAACGCGTCAATTCGAGGGGGATCAATTCCGTGATAGGTGGGCTGCCCTTCCTG
GTTGGCTTGGTTTCATCAGCCATCCGCTTGCCCTCATCTGTTACGCCGGCGGTAGCCGGCCAGCCTCGCA
GAGCAGGATTCCCGTTGAGCACCGCCAGGTGCGAATAAGGGACAGTGAAGAAGGAACACCCGCTCGCGGG
TGGGCCTACTTCACCTATCCTGCCCGGCTGACGCCGTTGGATACACCAAGGAAAGTCTACACGAACCCTT
TGGCAAAATCCTGTATATCGTGCGAAAAAGGATGGATATACCGAAAAAATCGCTATAATGACCCCGAAGC
AGGGTTATGCAGCGGAAAACGGAATTGATCCGGCCACGATGCGTCCGGCGTAGAGGATCTGAAGATCAGC
AGTTCAACCTGTTGATAGTACGTACTAAGCTCTCATGTTTCACGTACTAAGCTCTCATGTTTAACGTACT
AAGCTCTCATGTTTAACGAACTAAACCCTCATGGCTAACGTACTAAGCTCTCATGGCTAACGTACTAAGC
TCTCATGTTTCACGTACTAAGCTCTCATGTTTGAACAATAAAATTAATATAAATCAGCAACTTAAATAGC
CTCTAAGGTTTTAAGTTTTATAAGAAAAAAAAGAATATATAAGGCTTTTAAAGCTTTTAAGGTTTAACGG
TTGTGGACAACAAGCCAGGGATGTAACGCACTGAGAAGCCCTTAGAGCCTCTCAAAGCAATTTTGAGTGA
CACAGGAACACTTAACGGCTGACATGGGAATTCCCCTCCACCGCGGTGGCGGCCGCTGATCTGGAAGAAG
CAATGAAAGCTGCTGTTAAGTCTCCGAATCAGGTATTGTTCCTGACAGGTGTATTCCCATCCGGTAAACG
CGGATACTTTGCAGTTGATCTGACTCAGGAATAAATTATAAATTAAGGTAAGAAGATTGTAGGATAAGCT
AATGAAATAGAAAAAGGATGCCGTCACACAACTTGTCGGCATTCTTTTTTGCTTTGCAACAGCATAGCTC
AGCACAGAAGTTGCCTAAATATGTATGTTAACAAATTATTTGTCGTAACTTTGCACTCCGAAATAAAGAC
ATATAAAAGAAAAGACACCATGGTTTTTACTCTGGAAGATTTTGTTGGCGATTGGCGTCAGACCGCGGGT
TATAATTTGGATCAAGTCCTGGAACAGGGTGGCGTAAGCTCTCTGTTCCAGAACCTGGGTGTGAGCGTGA
CGCCGATTCAGCGCATCGTTCTGTCCGGCGAGAACGGTCTGAAAATTGATATTCATGTGATCATCCCGTA
CGAAGGCCTGAGCGGTGACCAAATGGGTCAAATCGAGAAAATCTTTAAAGTCGTCTACCCAGTTGACGAT
CACCACTTCAAGGTTATCTTGCATTACGGTACGCTGGTGATTGATGGTGTGACCCCGAATATGATTGACT
ATTTCGGCCGTCCGTATGAAGGCATTGCCGTTTTTGACGGTAAAAAGATCACCGTCACCGGTACCCTGTG
GAATGGCAATAAGATTATTGACGAGCGTCTGATTAACCCGGACGGCAGCCTGCTGTTCCGCGTGACCATC
AACGGTGTCACGGGTTGGCGTCTGTGCGAGCGCATCCTGGCATAATGAACTGCACTTGCTTTGATAATTA
ATGATAAACAATCTAAAAGCACTCTAATCGTTATCGGAGTGCTTTTAGATTACTAATCAAATTGCTTCTA
CTAATTGCCTATCTTCCAGTGATGGAACAGCATTTGTGCATTGGCTGCAACAATCAGCCTTACTTGTGCC
TGTTCTATTTCCGAACCGACCGCTTGTATGA
Features (pLannotate 1.2.2; 8 found; start..end, strand, type, name):
   1839..2567    -  CDS            ermC': ERM_BACIU - Experimental evidence at protein level: Swiss-Prot protein existence level 1. This protein produces a dimethylation of the adenine residue at position 2085 in 23S rRNA, resulting in reduced affinity between ribosomes and macrolide-lincosamide-streptogramin B antibiotics. From Bacillus subtilis.
   3038..3054    +  promoter       AmpR promoter (fragment): bla
   3055..3915    +  CDS            AmpR: β-lactamase; bla; confers resistance to ampicillin, carbenicillin, and related antibiotics
   3968..4013    -  CDS            traJ (fragment): oriT-recognizing protein; traJ
   4046..4155    -  oriT           oriT: incP origin of transfer
   4326..4714    +  rep_origin     R6K γ ori: γ replication origin from E. coli plasmid R6K; requires the R6K initiator protein pi for replication
   4726..4747    +  misc_feature   MCS (fragment): pBluescript multiple cloning site
   5006..5572    +  CDS            LUCI_OPLGR: Experimental evidence at protein level: Swiss-Prot protein existence level 1. Catalytic subunit of oplophorus-luciferin 2-monooxygenase. Oxidoreductase that converts coelenterazine (the oplophorus luciferin) to coelenteramide under emission of blue light with a maximum at 454 nm. Is also active with bisdeoxycoelenterazine. From Oplophorus gracilirostris (Luminous shrimp).
