[The description below was written by a language model from this plasmid's Addgene catalogue record and pLannotate feature annotations shown in this document.]
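Description:
pAT774 is a 5,771 bp bacterial expression plasmid built on the pNBU2 backbone, designed for delivering a constitutive luciferase reporter into Bacteroides, in particular the human gut commensal Bacteroides thetaiotaomicron. In E. coli it replicates from the R6K γ origin, which depends on the pi initiator protein supplied in trans, so it must be maintained in a pir-positive host, where it is kept at low copy. Selection in E. coli relies on the β-lactamase gene (AmpR). An IncP origin of transfer (oriT), flanked by a traJ fragment, allows the plasmid to be mobilised by conjugation from E. coli into the recipient. Because Bacteroides lacks pi, the plasmid cannot replicate there. pNBU2-type vectors are generally known to persist by site-specific integration into the chromosome, but the feature table annotates no integrase or attachment site, leaving roughly the first 1.8 kb of the sequence undescribed. Recipients are selected with erythromycin, conferred by an erm-family rRNA methyltransferase gene annotated on the reverse strand.

The payload is NanoLuc, listed as a 516 bp insert, an engineered luciferase derived from the catalytic subunit of the luciferase of the deep-sea shrimp Oplophorus gracilirostris. The annotation software identifies it through its homology to that protein, with a match slightly longer than the stated insert size. According to the record, NanoLuc is expressed constitutively from the PAM1 promoter with the GH023 ribosome binding site. Neither element is annotated in the feature table, though both presumably lie in the region between the multiple cloning site fragment and the luciferase coding sequence. The construct belongs to a set of genetic parts developed for programming B. thetaiotaomicron. Luminescence from it provides a quantitative readout of the strength of this promoter and RBS combination.
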