Addgene plasmid #68913: pAT774
Purpose: NanoLuc expressed constiutively from PAM1 and GH023 RBS, pNBU2 backbone, AmpR
Depositing lab: Timothy Lu & Christopher Voigt. Depositing organization: Massachusetts Institute of Technology. Publication: Programming a Human Commensal Bacterium, Bacteroides thetaiotaomicron, to Sense and Respond to Stimuli in the Murine Gut Microbiota. Mimee M, Tucker AC, Voigt CA, Lu TK. Cell Syst. 2015 Jul 29;1(1):62-71. doi: 10.1016/j.cels.2015.06.001. PubMed 26918244.
Backbone
  Vector backbone: pNBU2
  Total vector size (bp): 5771
  Vector type: Bacterial Expression
  Selectable markers: Erythromycin in Bacteroides
Growth in bacteria
  Bacterial resistance: Ampicillin, 100 μg/mL
  Growth temperature: 37°C
  Growth strain: Pir1
  Copy number: Low Copy
Gene/Insert
  Gene/Insert name: NanoLuc
  Insert size (bp): 516
Terms and licenses: Academic/Nonprofit Terms; Industry Terms: Not Available to Industry
How to cite: pAT774 was a gift from Timothy Lu & Christopher Voigt (Addgene plasmid # 68913 ; http://n2t.net/addgene:68913 ; RRID:Addgene_68913)
