>Addgene plasmid #68913 | pAT774 | addgene partial sequence | sequence record 126444 | pGP704-R 5'-aacaagccagggatgtaacg-3'
TGACACAGGAACACTTAACGGCTGACATGGGAATTCCCCTCCACCGCGGTGGCGGCCGCTGATCTGGAAG
AAGCAATGAAAGCTGCTGTTAAGTCTCCGAATCAGGTATTGTTCCTGACAGGTGTATTCCCATCCGGTAA
ACGCGGATACTTTGCAGTTGATCTGACTCAGGAATAAATTATAAATTAAGGTAAGAAGATTGTAGGATAA
GCTAATGAAATAGAAAAAGGATGCCGTCACACAACTTGTCGGCATTCTTTTTTGCTTTGCAACAGCATAG
CTCAGCACAGAAGTTGCCTAAATATGTATGTTAACAAATTATTTGTCGTAACTTTGCACTCCGAAATAAA
GACATATAAAAGAAAAGACACCATGGTTTTTACTCTGGAAGATTTTGTTGGCGATTGGCGTCAGACCGCG
GGTTATAATTTGGATCAAGTCCTGGAACAGGGTGGCGTAAGCTCTCTGTTCCAGAACCTGGGTGTGAGCG
TGACGCCGATTCAGCGCATCGTTCTGTCCGGCGAGAACGGTCTGAAAATTGATATTCATGTGATCATCCC
GTACGAAGGCCTGAGCGGTGACCAAATGGGTCAAATCGAGAAAATCTTTAAAGTCGTCTACCCAGTTGAC
GATCACCACTTCAAGGTTATCTTGCATTACGGTACGCTGGTGATTGATGGTGTGACCCCGAATATGATTG
ACTATTTCGGCCGTCCGTATGAAGGCATTGCCGTTTTTGACGGTAAAAAGATCACCGTCACCGGTACCCT
GTGGAATGGCAATAAGATTATTGACGAGCGTCTGATTAACCCGGACGGCAGCCTGCTGTTCCGCGTGACC
ATCAACGGTGTCACGGGTTGGCGTCTGTGCGAGCGCATCCTGGCATAATGAACTGCACTTGCT
