>Addgene plasmid #68913 | pAT774 | addgene partial sequence | sequence record 126445 | hhvEBNA1-R 5'-TGGAATAGCAAGGGCAGTTC-3'
ATGGTCACGCGGAACAGCAGGCTGCCGTCCGGGTTAATCAGACGCTCGTCAATAATCTTATTGCCATTCC
ACAGGGTACCGGTGACGGTGATCTTTTTACCGTCAAAAACGGCAATGCCTTCATACGGACGGCCGAAATA
GTCAATCATATTCGGGGTCACACCATCAATCACCAGCGTACCGTAATGCAAGATAACCTTGAAGTGGTGA
TCGTCAACTGGGTAGACGACTTTAAAGATTTTCTCGATTTGACCCATTTGGTCACCGCTCAGGCCTTCGT
ACGGGATGATCACATGAATATCAATTTTCAGACCGTTCTCGCCGGACAGAACGATGCGCTGAATCGGCGT
CACGCTCACACCCAGGTTCTGGAACAGAGAGCTTACGCCACCCTGTTCCAGGACTTGATCCAAATTATAA
CCCGCGGTCTGACGCCAATCGCCAACAAAATCTTCCAGAGTAAAAACCATGGTGTCTTTTCTTTTATATG
TCTTTATTTCGGAGTGCAAAGTTACGACAAATAATTTGTTAACATACATATTTAGGCAACTTCTGTGCTG
AGCTATGCTGTTGCAAAGCAAAAAAGAATGCCGACAAGTTGTGTGACGGCATCCTTTTTCTATTTCATTA
GCTTATCCTACAATCTTCTTACCTTAATTTATAATTTATTCCTGAGTCAGATCAACTGCAAAGTATCCGC
GTTTACCGGATGGGAAT
